Addgene plasmid #112990: pGex4t2 with full-length SUUR
Purpose: Expresses fusion of GST and full-length Drosophila SUUR
Depositing lab: Terry Orr-Weaver. Depositing organization: Whitehead Institute for Biomedical Research. Publication: DNA copy-number control through inhibition of replication fork progression. Nordman JT, Kozhevnikova EN, Verrijzer CP, Pindyurin AV, Andreyeva EN, Shloma VV, Zhimulev IF, Orr-Weaver TL. Cell Rep. 2014 Nov 6;9(3):841-9. doi: 10.1016/j.celrep.2014.10.005. Epub 2014 Oct 30. PubMed 25437540.
Backbone
  Vector backbone: pGEX 4t2
  Vector type: Bacterial Expression
Growth in bacteria
  Bacterial resistance: Ampicillin, 100 μg/mL
  Growth temperature: 37°C
  Growth strain: DH5alpha
  Copy number: High Copy
Gene/Insert
  Gene/Insert name: SuUR
  Species: D. melanogaster (fly)
  Entrez Gene: SuUR (a.k.a. Dmel_CG7869, CG7869, Dmel\CG7869, Dromel_CG7869_FBtr0076203_suur_mORF, SU(UR), SUUR, Su(UR), Su(UR)ES, su(UR)ES)
  Cloning method: Restriction Enzyme; 5′ cloning site BamHI (unknown if destroyed); 3′ cloning site SmaI (destroyed during cloning)
Terms and licenses: Academic/Nonprofit Terms; Industry Terms: Not Available to Industry
How to cite: pGex4t2 with full-length SUUR was a gift from Terry Orr-Weaver (Addgene plasmid # 112990 ; http://n2t.net/addgene:112990 ; RRID:Addgene_112990)
