[The description below was written by a language model from this plasmid's Addgene catalogue record and pLannotate feature annotations shown in this document.]
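Description:
pGex4t2 with full-length SUUR is a bacterial expression plasmid built on the pGEX-4T-2 backbone for producing Drosophila melanogaster SUUR as a glutathione S-transferase fusion in E. coli. The sequenced record is about 7.95 kb. It is maintained through a high-copy ColE1/pMB1-type origin and selected with ampicillin via the β-lactamase gene under its native bla promoter. Short remnants of the pBR322 bom region and rop are also annotated, along with a lac promoter/lacZα segment and a small E. coli yciV fragment; none of these has a stated role in expression of the fusion.

The expression cassette consists of the tac promoter, a strong trp/lac hybrid, followed by a lac operator and the Schistosoma japonicum GST coding sequence. The SuUR open reading frame (roughly 2.9 kb) lies a short linker downstream of GST on the same strand, giving an N-terminal GST tag. The insert was cloned between BamHI and SmaI, with the SmaI site lost in the process. The plasmid carries its own lacI gene and promoter, so the lac repressor keeps the tac promoter off until IPTG or lactose relieves repression, allowing inducible expression. pGEX-4T vectors normally encode a thrombin cleavage site between GST and the insert, although the feature table does not annotate one here.

SUUR is required for underreplication of late-replicating regions in polytene chromosomes and acts by inhibiting replication fork progression. The GST fusion permits affinity capture of recombinant full-length SUUR on glutathione resin, for example for purification or binding assays, though the record states only that it expresses the fusion.
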