Features (pLannotate 1.2.2; 17 found; start..end, strand, type, name):
      1..589     +  rep_origin     ori: high-copy-number ColE1/pMB1/pBR322/pUC origin of replication
    775..826     -  misc_feature   bom (fragment): basis of mobility region from pBR322
    833..910     +  promoter       lacI promoter: lacI
    911..1993    +  CDS            lacI: lac repressor; lacI; The lac repressor binds to the lac operator to inhibit transcription in E. coli. This inhibition can be relieved by adding lactose or isopropyl-β-D-thiogalactopyranoside (IPTG).
   2006..2027    +  protein_bind   CAP binding site: CAP binding activates transcription in the presence of cAMP. E. coli catabolite activator protein
   2042..2072    +  promoter       lac promoter: promoter for the E. coli lac operon
   2080..2096    +  protein_bind   lac operator: The lac repressor binds to the lac operator to inhibit transcription in E. coli. This inhibition can be relieved by adding lactose or isopropyl-β-D-thiogalactopyranoside (IPTG). lac repressor encoded by lacI
   2116..2289    +  CDS            lacZα: LacZα fragment of β-galactosidase; lacZ fragment
   2553..2669    -  CDS            yciV (fragment): RNAAM_ECOLI - Also known as trpH From Escherichia coli (strain K12).
   2745..2773    +  promoter       tac promoter: strong E. coli promoter; hybrid between the trp and lac UV5 promoters
   2781..2797    +  protein_bind   lac operator: The lac repressor binds to the lac operator to inhibit transcription in E. coli. This inhibition can be relieved by adding lactose or isopropyl-β-D-thiogalactopyranoside (IPTG). lac repressor encoded by lacI
   2820..3473    +  CDS            GST26_SCHJA: Experimental evidence at protein level: Swiss-Prot protein existence level 1. GST isoenzymes appear to play a central role in the parasite detoxification system. Other functions are also suspected including a role in increasing the solubility of haematin in the parasite gut. From Schistosoma japonicum (Blood fluke).
   3498..6383    +  CDS            SuUR: SUUR_DROME - Also known as Su(UR)ES. Experimental evidence at protein level: Swiss-Prot protein existence level 1. Required for underreplication of DNA, which is found in many late replicating euchromatic regions of salivary gland polytene chromosomes (PubMed:11901119, PubMed:12456726, PubMed:30277458). Functions by promoting the localization and retention of Rif1 to active DNA replication forks where Rif1 inhibits replication fork progression (PubMed:30277458). Controls chromatin organization in polytene chromosomes (PubMed:12456726). From Drosophila melanogaster (Fruit fly).
   6532..6571    +  CDS            rop (fragment): Rop protein, which maintains plasmids at low copy number; rop
   6673..6713    +  misc_feature   bom (fragment): basis of mobility region from pBR322
   6818..6922    +  promoter       AmpR promoter: bla
   6923..7783    +  CDS            AmpR: β-lactamase; bla; confers resistance to ampicillin, carbenicillin, and related antibiotics
>Addgene plasmid #112990 | pGex4t2 with full-length SUUR | addgene full sequence | sequence record 217723 | Addgene NGS Result
TTGAGATCCTTTTTTTCTGCGCGTAATCTGCTGCTTGCAAACAAAAAAACCACCGCTACCAGCGGTGGTT
TGTTTGCCGGATCAAGAGCTACCAACTCTTTTTCCGAAGGTAACTGGCTTCAGCAGAGCGCAGATACCAA
ATACTGTCCTTCTAGTGTAGCCGTAGTTAGGCCACCACTTCAAGAACTCTGTAGCACCGCCTACATACCT
CGCTCTGCTAATCCTGTTACCAGTGGCTGCTGCCAGTGGCGATAAGTCGTGTCTTACCGGGTTGGACTCA
AGACGATAGTTACCGGATAAGGCGCAGCGGTCGGGCTGAACGGGGGGTTCGTGCACACAGCCCAGCTTGG
AGCGAACGACCTACACCGAACTGAGATACCTACAGCGTGAGCTATGAGAAAGCGCCACGCTTCCCGAAGG
GAGAAAGGCGGACAGGTATCCGGTAAGCGGCAGGGTCGGAACAGGAGAGCGCACGAGGGAGCTTCCAGGG
GGAAACGCCTGGTATCTTTATAGTCCTGTCGGGTTTCGCCACCTCTGACTTGAGCGTCGATTTTTGTGAT
GCTCGTCAGGGGGGCGGAGCCTATGGAAAAACGCCAGCAACGCGGCCTTTTTACGGTTCCTGGCCTTTTG
CTGGCCTTTTGCTCACATGTTCTTTCCTGCGTTATCCCCTGATTCTGTGGATAACCGTATTACCGCCTTT
GAGTGAGCTGATACCGCTCGCCGCAGCCGAACGACCGAGCGCAGCGAGTCAGTGAGCGAGGAAGCGGAAG
AGCGCCTGATGCGGTATTTTCTCCTTACGCATCTGTGCGGTATTTCACACCGCATAAATTCCGACACCAT
CGAATGGCGCAAAACCTTTCGCGGTATGGCATGATAGCGCCCGGAAGAGAGTCAATTCAGGGTGGTGAAT
GTGAAACCAGTAACGTTATACGATGTCGCAGAGTATGCCGGTGTCTCTTATCAGACCGTTTCCCGCGTGG
TGAACCAGGCCAGCCACGTTTCTGCGAAAACGCGGGAAAAAGTGGAAGCGGCGATGGCGGAGCTGAATTA
CATTCCCAACCGCGTGGCACAACAACTGGCGGGCAAACAGTCGTTGCTGATTGGCGTTGCCACCTCCAGT
CTGGCCCTGCACGCGCCGTCGCAAATTGTCGCGGCGATTAAATCTCGCGCCGATCAACTGGGTGCCAGCG
TGGTGGTGTCGATGGTAGAACGAAGCGGCGTCGAAGCCTGTAAAGCGGCGGTGCACAATCTTCTCGCGCA
ACGCGTCAGTGGGCTGATCATTAACTATCCGCTGGATGACCAGGATGCCATTGCTGTGGAAGCTGCCTGC
ACTAATGTTCCGGCGTTATTTCTTGATGTCTCTGACCAGACACCCATCAACAGTATTATTTTCTCCCATG
AAGACGGTACGCGACTGGGCGTGGAGCATCTGGTCGCATTGGGTCACCAGCAAATCGCGCTGTTAGCGGG
CCCATTAAGTTCTGTCTCGGCGCGTCTGCGTCTGGCTGGCTGGCATAAATATCTCACTCGCAATCAAATT
CAGCCGATAGCGGAACGGGAAGGCGACTGGAGTGCCATGTCCGGTTTTCAACAAACCATGCAAATGCTGA
ATGAGGGCATCGTTCCCACTGCGATGCTGGTTGCCAACGATCAGATGGCGCTGGGCGCAATGCGCGCCAT
TACCGAGTCCGGGCTGCGCGTTGGTGCGGATATCTCGGTAGTGGGATACGACGATACCGAAGACAGCTCA
TGTTATATCCCGCCGTTAACCACCATCAAACAGGATTTTCGCCTGCTGGGGCAAACCAGCGTGGACCGCT
TGCTGCAACTCTCTCAGGGCCAGGCGGTGAAGGGCAATCAGCTGTTGCCCGTCTCACTGGTGAAAAGAAA
AACCACCCTGGCGCCCAATACGCAAACCGCCTCTCCCCGCGCGTTGGCCGATTCATTAATGCAGCTGGCA
CGACAGGTTTCCCGACTGGAAAGCGGGCAGTGAGCGCAACGCAATTAATGTAAGTTAGCTCACTCATTAG
GCACCCCAGGCTTTACACTTTATGCTTCCGGCTCGTATGTTGTGTGGAATTGTGAGCGGATAACAATTTC
ACACAGGAAACAGCTATGACCATGATTACGGATTCACTGGCCGTCGTTTTACAACGTCGTGACTGGGAAA
ACCCTGGCGTTACCCAACTTAATCGCCTTGCAGCACATCCCCCTTTCGCCAGCTGGCGTAATAGCGAAGA
GGCCCGCACCGATCGCCCTTCCCAACAGTTGCGCAGCCTGAATGGCGAATGGCGCTTTGCCTGGTTTCCG
GCACCAGAAGCGGTGCCGGAAAGCTGGCTGGAGTGCGATCTTCCTGAGGCCGATACTGTCGTCGTCCCCT
CAAACTGGCAGATGCACGGTTACGATGCGCCCATCTACACCAACGTGACCTATCCCATTACGGTCAATCC
GCCGTTTGTTCCCACGGAGAATCCGACGGGTTGTTACTCGCTCACATTTAATGTTGATGAAAGCTGGCTA
CAGGAAGGCCAGACGCGAATTATTTTTGATGGCGTTGGAATTAGCTTATCGACTGCACGGTGCACCAATG
CTTCTGGCGTCAGGCAGCCATCGGAAGCTGTGGTATGGCTGTGCAGGTCGTAAATCACTGCATAATTCGT
GTCGCTCAAGGCGCACTCCCGTTCTGGATAATGTTTTTTGCGCCGACATCATAACGGTTCTGGCAAATAT
TCTGAAATGAGCTGTTGACAATTAATCATCGGCTCGTATAATGTGTGGAATTGTGAGCGGATAACAATTT
CACACAGGAAACAGTATTCATGTCCCCTATACTAGGTTATTGGAAAATTAAGGGCCTTGTGCAACCCACT
CGACTTCTTTTGGAATATCTTGAAGAAAAATATGAAGAGCATTTGTATGAGCGCGATGAAGGTGATAAAT
GGCGAAACAAAAAGTTTGAATTGGGTTTGGAGTTTCCCAATCTTCCTTATTATATTGATGGTGATGTTAA
ATTAACACAGTCTATGGCCATCATACGTTATATAGCTGACAAGCACAACATGTTGGGTGGTTGTCCAAAA
GAGCGTGCAGAGATTTCAATGCTTGAAGGAGCGGTTTTGGATATTAGATACGGTGTTTCGAGAATTGCAT
ATAGTAAAGACTTTGAAACTCTCAAAGTTGATTTTCTTAGCAAGCTACCTGAAATGCTGAAAATGTTCGA
AGATCGTTTATGTCATAAAACATATTTAAATGGTGATCATGTAACCCATCCTGACTTCATGTTGTATGAC
GCTCTTGATGTTGTTTTATACATGGACCCAATGTGCCTGGATGCGTTCCCAAAATTAGTTTGTTTTAAAA
AACGTATTGAAGCTATCCCACAAATTGATAAGTACTTGAAATCCAGCAAGTATATAGCATGGCCTTTGCA
GGGCTGGCAAGCCACGTTTGGTGGTGGCGACCATCCTCCAAAATCGGATCTGGTTCCGCGTGGATCCATG
TATCACTTTGTATCCGAGCAAACGCCGGAGGTGCGGCTCACAGATGAGGCACTGGTCACGAGCCACGTGA
CGCAGTACCTCAAGAGCTTTCAACTGGATGCCGTCCGCTTCGTCTACGATCGTTTGGCTAAGCGGGAATT
CTGCATCCTGAATGATGAGAGTGGCCTTGGAAAGGTCGCTACGGTGGCGGCACTTCTAAGTGCCCTACCA
CCCGCCAAAAAAACACTTGTGGTGCTCCAGAACGATGAGCAACTGCTCACCGGTTGGCGATTCCATTTGG
ACACTCTCACTGACCTCCAGGTGTACATCATTCAGGGGGTGCAAGATACCACCGACTCCCCGCACAGCGT
TTACCTGGCGAAATGGAGCCAACTACGGAGCATTGGAGATCTCAGTCGCCTCAAGTTCGACTACATTATG
GTGGATAATCGGGGGCATTCGCTGAACAACAGCTTTTGCACTTCCATGCTGCTGAAGCAATTCGAGGGAC
GGGTAAACGTTCTTATCTCCAGTGTTGACGTTACGTCCGACGTTAGGTTGCTCTACAATGTTCTACGGTT
GGGCGGCCGACTGGAGCATCAGTACAAAAGCTTTGCGAGCTTCGATCGAAAATTCCATCTGCCAGATCCG
AAGGAGGTATTCAGTAAGCGCATAGATCTCGAGGAATACTACAAGCAGCGGGGATTCCTCAGCGAGTACA
TCAAGGACTTTCGTCTGCGTCGTTTTCGTCATCAATTCGACAAGTCACTGCCACTTGTCGCACCGGAGCA
ATACAAACACAATCTGAATCTCTGGTTGGCCTCAAAGAACAGCCAGAGCACAATAAGCGGCTCAGATGTG
TGCTCTACAATCGCTTCCATAGACAACAATCCGGCTCAGCAAAATAAAACTGGGCTCTTTGAAGAAACGG
ATAGGTTATCCGAGCACAGCGTGGATGATGTGGCAATGTCACCGCTGATATTCGAGTATTCCGAGTCTGA
CGATGAACCCCTAACAGTAGAACCTGATGCAGATCAAAACCCGGTATTAGTTGTATCCAGCGATGATTGT
GAGATTGTAACACCTCCAAGTACTCCGCAAAATCGAACGCCCTCATTAAATGAATCACCAAGGACGAAAT
CAAAGAAAAAATTTAGCAAAAAAACGTCACCGCGCAAAAAAGCTGATCTCACCGATTCCGAAGAGGATGA
TGAAGCGACCGATAATATGCCGCCAAGGAAGAGAACTCGTGCAGCCACCGTTCATCTGACACCTAAGACA
AGGAGACTCAATGTTCGAATTTTAAGGGTTTCCCTCGATACTCTGAGCACACCACCACCGTCCAGAACCA
CTACTGCGATCGTAACGCCCAAAACGGAGCCCACAGCTAGAAGAAAAAATCTGAAAAAGCGCACGGTGAG
CCCAGTGGATGTGGGTCGTCCAGCCACAAGGGGAATGCAGCGCCTAACACGATCCGCTGAAACAAAAATA
AACAGTAAGTACTTGAAACATCGCTCATTGGATGATGTCAAGCGTAGCTTTCCAAGGAGAGTCAAGTTGG
AGGGTAACCAAACGCCCAGAAGTAGCAAACAAATAGTGAAGCAGGAGCCTAAGTCTAAAGTCGGGCAGGA
AAAGAAACAGAAGACGGTGGATGTACCTGCTCAAGGAACTGCGAAACGAAAGCCTGGACGTCCGAGAAAA
TGCCAAACCAAGACTGAAGATTTGGGGAAGACAAAGACTAAGCCGAATTCAAAGCACTTGCCACCTACTC
CTCAAGTTCTCAGTGGTAGCTCGTTGTCCTCGGAGTACATGCAATGTGCTCAGCGAATACCAGACAATTT
GGATGCCATTGAGTCGCCCGCTTTTCGTGTGCCCTTTACACCTCAACAAACTCCAATGCTTCTAACCTTG
CCGTCTACACACAATTTGCTCAACGATTCTGAGGTGGTGTCTATTCCGCTTTACAAAGATCCAGTTGAGA
CAGTGGTGATCAATAGCTCGCACGATGAGTGTTCTCCGCAGGATCCATCGCAGAGTCGTCGCACCAAGGC
TTTGAAAAGAAAACGCAAACCCGTGACGTCCGTCAATTCAAGTTTCGGCGGCGGATTGGGTCTACCACCG
GCCAAGAGGAGTGCCAACAAATCTCCAGATCTATTTAGCATATCCTCGGAACACTCGCAGATTCCGCTGG
CGCAACCAAGACCCTCATCGCCCTTCGAAGGCTTTAAGATCTTTGGCTCTGAGGTGAAGCAGTTTCAGCA
GCAGCTAGCGAAAGTAAATATATCGGTGCCAAAAAAGAAGCGAGATCGCTCGTGTTTGGATATCCTGGAG
CAAATGTTCGAGCCACGACAACAGCAGTCGGCTAAAACTAGTCCCAAAGTCTTGCCAACCTTGCCACTGA
CCCAGAAGGATGATGCAGAGTCTACCATTACGCAGAGAAGAAGAACCCTGCTGGAAGATGACTTCTTTGA
GATAACGAACAATGGCCAATTTGGCAGTCGCATGCGATTGAACTCCTCTGGCGAAGTATCGCCCGTGCAA
CCGGATCAACAGTCCGTCAGGCCGTCGCAGGCCAATAAAATCACCAATTATTTGATAGGTTCTGGAATTA
CGCAGGAGCGAACGCAACCTTCGAATGGTAATCGCAATTCCATTCTTGCATCGCTGCGCAAGTCACCCAA
ATCTCCCAAACAGGGTGCTAAATCCACTCAGGCCACGAAACTAACACGCTGGTTTGGCTCCGTCTTCGGC
GGTGGAGCCTCACAGACCAGCTCCGTGGAATCGGTTAGTGCACCAAGTACGCCGGTGAATTCATCCACAA
GTGCAGCAGCTTGTCAAACGCGATCGGCGAGAAGTGGTGGAGCATCAGGACCGACCAAAAGAAAGCGATT
GGAACTGTTCAAGTGATGAACAGCAATCAATGAAAATGACAAAAACCAAATCAAATCAAATCCAATTATT
GAATATATAATGAATGAAGGAATATATAACATATAGTACGAAATCAAAAGTTGGGTCGACTCGAGCGGCC
GCATCGTGACTGACTGACGATCTGCCTCGCGCGTTTCGGTGATGACGGTGAAAACCTCTGACACATGCAG
CTCCCGGAGACGGTCACAGCTTGTCTGTAAGCGGATGCCGGGAGCAGACAAGCCCGTCAGGGCGCGTCAG
CGGGTGTTGGCGGGTGTCGGGGCGCAGCCATGACCCAGTCACGTAGCGATAGCGGAGTGTATAATTCTTG
AAGACGAAAGGGCCTCGTGATACGCCTATTTTTATAGGTTAATGTCATGATAATAATGGTTTCTTAGACG
TCAGGTGGCACTTTTCGGGGAAATGTGCGCGGAACCCCTATTTGTTTATTTTTCTAAATACATTCAAATA
TGTATCCGCTCATGAGACAATAACCCTGATAAATGCTTCAATAATATTGAAAAAGGAAGAGTATGAGTAT
TCAACATTTCCGTGTCGCCCTTATTCCCTTTTTTGCGGCATTTTGCCTTCCTGTTTTTGCTCACCCAGAA
ACGCTGGTGAAAGTAAAAGATGCTGAAGATCAGTTGGGTGCACGAGTGGGTTACATCGAACTGGATCTCA
ACAGCGGTAAGATCCTTGAGAGTTTTCGCCCCGAAGAACGTTTTCCAATGATGAGCACTTTTAAAGTTCT
GCTATGTGGCGCGGTATTATCCCGTGTTGACGCCGGGCAAGAGCAACTCGGTCGCCGCATACACTATTCT
CAGAATGACTTGGTTGAGTACTCACCAGTCACAGAAAAGCATCTTACGGATGGCATGACAGTAAGAGAAT
TATGCAGTGCTGCCATAACCATGAGTGATAACACTGCGGCCAACTTACTTCTGACAACGATCGGAGGACC
GAAGGAGCTAACCGCTTTTTTGCACAACATGGGGGATCATGTAACTCGCCTTGATCGTTGGGAACCGGAG
CTGAATGAAGCCATACCAAACGACGAGCGTGACACCACGATGCCTGCAGCAATGGCAACAACGTTGCGCA
AACTATTAACTGGCGAACTACTTACTCTAGCTTCCCGGCAACAATTAATAGACTGGATGGAGGCGGATAA
AGTTGCAGGACCACTTCTGCGCTCGGCCCTTCCGGCTGGCTGGTTTATTGCTGATAAATCTGGAGCCGGT
GAGCGTGGGTCTCGCGGTATCATTGCAGCACTGGGGCCAGATGGTAAGCCCTCCCGTATCGTAGTTATCT
ACACGACGGGGAGTCAGGCAACTATGGATGAACGAAATAGACAGATCGCTGAGATAGGTGCCTCACTGAT
TAAGCATTGGTAACTGTCAGACCAAGTTTACTCATATATACTTTAGATTGATTTAAAACTTCATTTTTAA
TTTAAAAGGATCTAGGTGAAGATCCTTTTTGATAATCTCATGACCAAAATCCCTTAACGTGAGTTTTCGT
TCCACTGAGCGTCAGACCCCGTAGAAAAGATCAAAGGATCTTC
